>Addgene plasmid #46014 | pUAST YFP mouse Rab35 WT | addgene partial sequence | sequence record 65373 | EGFP-C 5'-CATGGTCCTGCTGGAGTTCGTG-3'
TCTCGGCATGGACGAGCTGTACAAGTCCGGACTCAGATCTCGAGCTCAAGCTTCGAATTCTGCAGTCGAC
GGTACCGCGGGCCCGGGATCATCAACAAGTTTGTACAAAAAAGCAGGCTTAATGGCCCGGGACTACGACC
ACCTCTTCAAGCTGCTCATCATCGGCGACAGCGGTGTGGGCAAGAGCAGCTTGCTGTTACGATTCGCAGA
CAACACCTTCTCAGGCAGCTACATCACCACAATCGGAGTGGATTTCAAGATTCGGACTGTGGAGATCAAC
GGGGAGAAGGTGAAGCTGCAGATCTGGGACACGGCAGGGCAGGAGCGCTTCCGCACCATCACCTCTACGT
ATTATCGGGGGACCCATGGGGTCATTGTGGTTTACGACGTCACTAGTGCCGAGTCCTTTGTCAACGTCAA
GCGATGGCTTCATGAAATCAACCAGAACTGTGACGATGTGTGCCGAATATTAGTGGGCAATAAGAATGAT
GACCCTGAGCGGAAGGTGGTAGAGACAGAAGATGCCTACAAATTTGCCGGGCAGATGGGGATCCAGCTCT
TTGAGACCAGTGCCAAGGAGAACGTCAATGTGGAAGAGATGTTCAACTGTATCACAGAGCTGGTTCTGCG
AGCAAAGAAAGACAACTTGGCGAAACAGCAGCAGCAACAACAGAACGATGTGGTGAAGCTCACCAAAAAC
AGTAAACGAAAGAAACGCTGCTGCTAAAACCCAGCTTTCTTGTACAAAGTGGTTGATGATCCTCTAGAGG
ATCTTTGTGAAGGAACCTTACTTCTGTGGTGTGACATAATTGGACAAACTACCTACAGAGATTTAAAGCT
CTAAGGTAAATATAAAATTTTTAAGTGTATAATGTGTTAAACTACTGATTCTAATTGTTTGTGTATTTTA
GATTCCAACCTATGGAACTGATGAATGGGAGCAGTGGTGGAATGCCTTTAATGAGGA
