[The description below was written by a language model from this plasmid's Addgene catalogue record.]
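Description:
pUAST YFP mouse Rab35 WT is a Drosophila expression plasmid built on the pUAST backbone (about 8.9 kb without insert), the standard vector for GAL4/UAS-driven transgene expression in flies and fly cell lines. It is propagated in E. coli under ampicillin selection; the copy number is not recorded, and no feature table is provided, so individual backbone elements such as the bacterial origin are not documented in the record. pUAST vectors in general carry P-element ends and a mini-white eye-colour marker for germline transformation, but these parts are not explicitly listed here.

The payload is the wild-type mouse (M. musculus) Rab35 coding sequence, a small Rab-family GTPase, introduced by Gateway recombination and fused at its N terminus to YFP supplied by the backbone. Placing the tag at the N terminus is the usual choice for Rab proteins, because it leaves the C-terminal end, where Rabs are typically lipid-modified for membrane attachment, free. The promoter is recorded as GAL4, meaning that transcription depends on GAL4-responsive upstream activating sequences: the fusion is expressed only where a GAL4 driver is supplied, giving tissue- or stage-specific control in transgenic flies or inducible expression by co-transfection in cultured insect cells. The listed 3′ sequencing primer suggests an SV40 polyadenylation signal downstream of the insert.

The associated publication concerns Rab35 controlling actin bundling through recruitment of fascin as an effector. This construct fits that work as a fluorescently tagged wild-type Rab35 for following localisation and overexpression effects, with the "WT" label suggesting use as a reference alongside mutant forms.
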