Addgene plasmid #46014: pUAST YFP mouse Rab35 WT
Depositing lab: Matthew Scott. Depositing organization: Stanford University. Publication: Rab35 controls actin bundling by recruiting fascin as an effector protein. Zhang J, Fonovic M, Suyama K, Bogyo M, Scott MP. Science. 2009 Sep 4;325(5945):1250-4. doi: 10.1126/science.1174921. PubMed 19729655.
Backbone
  Vector backbone: pUAST
  Backbone size w/o insert (bp): 8900
  Vector type: Insect Expression ; Drosophila
Growth in bacteria
  Bacterial resistance: Ampicillin, 100 μg/mL
  Growth temperature: 37°C
  Growth strain: Top10
  Copy number: Unknown
Gene/Insert
  Gene/Insert name: Rab35
  Species: M. musculus (mouse)
  Entrez Gene: Rab35 (a.k.a. 9530019H02Rik, AU040256, H-ray, RAB1C, RAY)
  Promoter: GAL4
  Tag / fusion protein: YFP (N terminal on backbone)
  Cloning method: Gateway Cloning
  Sequencing primers: 5′ EGFP-C; 3′ SV40pA-R
Terms and licenses: Academic/Nonprofit Terms; Industry Terms: Not Available to Industry
How to cite: pUAST YFP mouse Rab35 WT was a gift from Matthew Scott (Addgene plasmid # 46014 ; http://n2t.net/addgene:46014 ; RRID:Addgene_46014)
